>Addgene plasmid #144237 | TFORF2787 | addgene full sequence | sequence record 404118 | Addgene NGS Result
TTAATGTAGTCTTATGCAATACTCTTGTAGTCTTGCAACATGGTAACGATGAGTTAGCAACATGCCTTAC
AAGGAGAGAAAAAGCACCGTGCATGCCGATTGGTGGAAGTAAGGTGGTACGATCGTGCCTTATTAGGAAG
GCAACAGACGGGTCTGACATGGATTGGACGAACCACTGAATTGCCGCATTGCAGAGATATTGTATTTAAG
TGCCTAGCTCGATACATAAACGGGTCTCTCTGGTTAGACCAGATCTGAGCCTGGGAGCTCTCTGGCTAAC
TAGGGAACCCACTGCTTAAGCCTCAATAAAGCTTGCCTTGAGTGCTTCAAGTAGTGTGTGCCCGTCTGTT
GTGTGACTCTGGTAACTAGAGATCCCTCAGACCCTTTTAGTCAGTGTGGAAAATCTCTAGCAGTGGCGCC
CGAACAGGGACTTGAAAGCGAAAGGGAAACCAGAGGAGCTCTCTCGACGCAGGACTCGGCTTGCTGAAGC
GCGCACGGCAAGAGGCGAGGGGCGGCGACTGGTGAGTACGCCAAAAATTTTGACTAGCGGAGGCTAGAAG
GAGAGAGATGGGTGCGAGAGCGTCAGTATTAAGCGGGGGAGAATTAGATCGCGATGGGAAAAAATTCGGT
TAAGGCCAGGGGGAAAGAAAAAATATAAATTAAAACATATAGTATGGGCAAGCAGGGAGCTAGAACGATT
CGCAGTTAATCCTGGCCTGTTAGAAACATCAGAAGGCTGTAGACAAATACTGGGACAGCTACAACCATCC
CTTCAGACAGGATCAGAAGAACTTAGATCATTATATAATACAGTAGCAACCCTCTATTGTGTGCATCAAA
GGATAGAGATAAAAGACACCAAGGAAGCTTTAGACAAGATAGAGGAAGAGCAAAACAAAAGTAAGACCAC
CGCACAGCAAGCGGCCGCTGATCTTCAGACCTGGAGGAGGAGATATGAGGGACAATTGGAGAAGTGAATT
ATATAAATATAAAGTAGTAAAAATTGAACCATTAGGAGTAGCACCCACCAAGGCAAAGAGAAGAGTGGTG
CAGAGAGAAAAAAGAGCAGTGGGAATAGGAGCTTTGTTCCTTGGGTTCTTGGGAGCAGCAGGAAGCACTA
TGGGCGCAGCGTCAATGACGCTGACGGTACAGGCCAGACAATTATTGTCTGGTATAGTGCAGCAGCAGAA
CAATTTGCTGAGGGCTATTGAGGCGCAACAGCATCTGTTGCAACTCACAGTCTGGGGCATCAAGCAGCTC
CAGGCAAGAATCCTGGCTGTGGAAAGATACCTAAAGGATCAACAGCTCCTGGGGATTTGGGGTTGCTCTG
GAAAACTCATTTGCACCACTGCTGTGCCTTGGAATGCTAGTTGGAGTAATAAATCTCTGGAACAGATTTG
GAATCACACGACCTGGATGGAGTGGGACAGAGAAATTAACAATTACACAAGCTTAATACACTCCTTAATT
GAAGAATCGCAAAACCAGCAAGAAAAGAATGAACAAGAATTATTGGAATTAGATAAATGGGCAAGTTTGT
GGAATTGGTTTAACATAACAAATTGGCTGTGGTATATAAAATTATTCATAATGATAGTAGGAGGCTTGGT
AGGTTTAAGAATAGTTTTTGCTGTACTTTCTATAGTGAATAGAGTTAGGCAGGGATATTCACCATTATCG
TTTCAGACCCACCTCCCAACCCCGAGGGGACCCATGCATTGCATCTCAATTAGTCAGCAACCAGGTGTGG
AAAGTCCCCAGGCTCCCCAGCAGGCAGAAGTATGCAAAGCATGCGTCTCAATTAGTCAGCAACCATAGTC
CCGCCCCTAACTCCGCCCATCCCGCCCCTAACTCCGCCCAGTTCCGCCCATTCTCCGCCCCATGGCTGAC
TAATTTTTTTTATTTATGCAGAGGCCGAGGCCGCCTCGGCCTCTGAGCTATTCCAGAAGTAGTGAGGAGG
CTTTTTTGGAGGCCTAGGCTTTTGCAAAAAGCTTTCTAGAGGTACCACCGGAGCTTACCATGACCGAGTA
CAAGCCCACGGTGCGCCTCGCCACCCGCGACGACGTCCCCAGGGCCGTACGCACCCTCGCCGCCGCGTTC
GCCGACTACCCCGCCACGCGCCACACCGTCGATCCGGACCGCCACATCGAGCGGGTCACCGAGCTGCAAG
AACTCTTCCTCACGCGCGTCGGGCTCGACATCGGCAAGGTGTGGGTCGCGGACGACGGCGCCGCCGTGGC
GGTCTGGACCACGCCGGAGAGCGTCGAAGCGGGGGCGGTGTTCGCCGAGATCGGCCCGCGCATGGCCGAG
TTGAGCGGTTCCCGGCTGGCCGCGCAGCAACAGATGGAAGGCCTCCTGGCGCCGCACCGGCCCAAGGAGC
CCGCGTGGTTCCTGGCCACCGTCGGCGTCTCGCCCGACCACCAGGGCAAGGGTCTGGGCAGCGCCGTCGT
GCTCCCCGGAGTGGAGGCGGCCGAGCGCGCCGGGGTGCCCGCCTTCCTGGAGACCTCCGCGCCCCGCAAC
CTCCCCTTCTACGAGCGGCTCGGCTTCACCGTCACCGCCGACGTCGAGGTGCCCGAAGGACCGCGCACCT
GGTGCATGACCCGCAAGCCCGGTGCCAGTTAACGAATTCTAGATCTTGAGACAAATGGCAGTATTCATCC
ACAATTTTAAAAGAAAAGGGGGGATTGGGGGGTACAGTGCAGGGGAAAGAATAGTAGACATAATAGCAAC
AGACATACAAACTAAAGAATTACAAAAACAAATTACAAAAATTCAAAATTTTCGGGTTTATTACAGGGAC
AGCAGAGATCCACTTTGGCGCCGGCTCGAGGCCTGCAGGTGCAAAGATGGATAAAGTTTTAAACAGAGAG
GAATCTTTGCAGCTAATGGACCTTCTAGGTCTTGAAAGGAGTGGGAATTGGCTCCGGTGCCCGTCAGTGG
GCAGAGCGCACATCGCCCACAGTCCCCGAGAAGTTGGGGGGAGGGGTCGGCAATTGAACCGGTGCCTAGA
GAAGGTGGCGCGGGGTAAACTGGGAAAGTGATGTCGTGTACTGGCTCCGCCTTTTTCCCGAGGGTGGGGG
AGAACCGTATATAAGTGCAGTAGTCGCCGTGAACGTTCTTTTTCGCAACGGGTTTGCCGCCAGAACACAG
GTAAGTGCCGTGTGTGGTTCCCGCGGGCCTGGCCTCTTTACGGGTTATGGCCCTTGCGTGCCTTGAATTA
CTTCCACCTGGCTGCAGTACGTGATTCTTGATCCCGAGCTTCGGGTTGGAAGTGGGTGGGAGAGTTCGAG
GCCTTGCGCTTAAGGAGCCCCTTCGCCTCGTGCTTGAGTTGAGGCCTGGCCTGGGCGCTGGGGCCGCCGC
GTGCGAATCTGGTGGCACCTTCGCGCCTGTCTCGCTGCTTTCGATAAGTCTCTAGCCATTTAAAATTTTT
GATGACCTGCTGCGACGCTTTTTTTCTGGCAAGATAGTCTTGTAAATGCGGGCCAAGATCTGCACACTGG
TATTTCGGTTTTTGGGGCCGCGGGCGGCGACGGGGCCCGTGCGTCCCAGCGCACATGTTCGGCGAGGCGG
GGCCTGCGAGCGCGGCCACCGAGAATCGGACGGGGGTAGTCTCAAGCTGGCCGGCCTGCTCTGGTGCCTG
GCCTCGCGCCGCCGTGTATCGCCCCGCCCTGGGCGGCAAGGCTGGCCCGGTCGGCACCAGTTGCGTGAGC
GGAAAGATGGCCGCTTCCCGGCCCTGCTGCAGGGAGCTCAAAATGGAGGACGCGGCGCTCGGGAGAGCGG
GCGGGTGAGTCACCCACACAAAGGAAAAGGGCCTTTCCGTCCTCAGCCGTCGCTTCATGTGACTCCACGG
AGTACCGGGCGCCGTCCAGGCACCTCGATTAGTTCTCGAGCTTTTGGAGTACGTCGTCTTTAGGTTGGGG
GGAGGGGTTTTATGCGATGGAGTTTCCCCACACTGAGTGGGTGGAGACTGAAGTTAGGCCAGCTTGGCAC
TTGATGTAATTCTCCTTGGAATTTGCCCTTTTTGAGTTTGGATCTTGGTTCATTCTCAAGCCTCAGACAG
TGGTTCAAAGTTTTTTTCTTCCATTTCAGGTGTCGTGAGGCTAGCACCGCCACCATGGAGGCGCTGAGTC
GAGCTGGGCAGGAGATGAGCCTAGCGGCCCTGAAGCAACACGACCCCTATATCACCAGCATCGCAGACCT
CACGGGCCAGGTCGCTCTGTACACCTTCTGCCCCAAGGCCAACCAGTGGGAGAAGACTGATATAGAAGGG
ACCTTATTCGTATATCGAAGGTCAGCTTCCCCTTACCATGGTTTTACCATTGTGAATCGACTAAATATGC
ACAATCTAGTTGAACCAGTGAATAAAGATTTGGAATTTCAGCTCCATGAACCATTTCTTCTGTATAGAAA
TGCAAGCTTGTCGATATATAGTATCTGGTTTTATGACAAGAATGACTGTCACCGCATAGCAAAACTCATG
GCTGATGTGGTAGAAGAGGAGACACGGCGATCCCAGCAAGCTGCTCGGGACAAACAGAGTCCCAGCCAGG
CCAATGGCTGCAGCGACCACAGGCCCATCGACATCCTGGAGATGCTGAGCAGAGCCAAGGATGAGTATGA
GAGGTCTGCTCCATCTGGACACAAGCATCTGACGGTAGAAGAGTTATTTGGAACCTCTTTGCCAAAGGAA
CAACCAGCAGTTGTGGGTCTGGATTCAGAAGAAATGGAGAGGTTGCCAGGAGATGCCTCCCAGAAAGAGC
CCAATTCATTCCTACCATTTCCCTTTGAGCAGTTAGGAGGAGCCCCTCAATCAGAAACCCTGGGTGTCCC
TTCTGCTGCCCACCATTCAGTCCAGCCTGAAATCACCACCCCGGTGCTAATCACTCCAGCCTCCATCACA
CAGTCCAATGAAAAGCATGCTCCAACCTACACAATCCCGTTGAGCCCTGTTCTCAGTCCCACTCTGCCAG
CTGAAGCTCCTACTGCACAGGTTCCCCCCAGCTTACCTCGAAACAGCACCATGATGCAGGCAGTGAAGAC
CACGCCTAGACAGAGGTCTCCACTCCTGAACCAGCCAGTCCCTGAGCTAAGCCATGCCAGTCTGATTGCC
AACCAGAGCCCCTTCAGGGCCCCATTGAACGTGACGAACACAGCTGGCACATCCCTCCCAAGCGTTGATC
TTCTCCAGAAACTCAGGTTGACCCCACAGCATGACCAAATACAGACACAACCACTTGGGAAAGGTGCAAT
GGTAGCCAGCTTTTCTCCGGCAGCTGGTCAGCTAGCCACACCTGAGAGCTTCATAGAGCCTCCCTCTAAG
ACAGCAGCAGCAAGAGTGGCGGCCTCAGCCTCCCTGAGCAACATGGTGCTTGCTCCCCTTCAGTCTATGC
AGCAGAACCAGGATCCTGAAGTATTTGTGCAGCCTAAGGTGTTATCCAGTGCCATCCCGGTTGCAGGCGC
CCCACTGGTTACTGCAACGACCACTGCAGTGTCTTCAGTCCTGCTGGCCCCAAGTGTTTTCCAGCAGACA
GTTACAAGATCTTCGGACCTTGAGAGGAAAGCCAGCTCCCCTTCTCCTCTAACTATTGGAACGCCAGAAA
GTCAGAGAAAGCCTTCCATTATTCTCAGCAAGTCTCAGCTCCAGGATACATTAATACATCTAATAAAGAA
TGATTCCAGCTTCCTCAGTACACTTCATGAAGTCTACTTGCAGGTTCTGACCAAGAACAAAGACAACCAC
AACCTATAGTAATGAACTAGTCCGTAACTTGAAAGTATTTCGATTTCTTGGCTTTATATATCTTGTGGAA
AGGACGACGTTGACTCCCAAACGCACGGGTGACGCGTTAAGTCGACAATCAACCTCTGGATTACAAAATT
TGTGAAAGATTGACTGGTATTCTTAACTATGTTGCTCCTTTTACGCTATGTGGATACGCTGCTTTAATGC
CTTTGTATCATGCTATTGCTTCCCGTATGGCTTTCATTTTCTCCTCCTTGTATAAATCCTGGTTGCTGTC
TCTTTATGAGGAGTTGTGGCCCGTTGTCAGGCAACGTGGCGTGGTGTGCACTGTGTTTGCTGACGCAACC
CCCACTGGTTGGGGCATTGCCACCACCTGTCAGCTCCTTTCCGGGACTTTCGCTTTCCCCCTCCCTATTG
CCACGGCGGAACTCATCGCCGCCTGCCTTGCCCGCTGCTGGACAGGGGCTCGGCTGTTGGGCACTGACAA
TTCCGTGGTGTTGTCGGGGAAATCATCGTCCTTTCCTTGGCTGCTCGCCTGTGTTGCCACCTGGATTCTG
CGCGGGACGTCCTTCTGCTACGTCCCTTCGGCCCTCAATCCAGCGGACCTTCCTTCCCGCGGCCTGCTGC
CGGCTCTGCGGCCTCTTCCGCGTCTTCGCCTTCGCCCTCAGACGAGTCGGATCTCCCTTTGGGCCGCCTC
CCCGCGTCGACTTTAAGACCAATGACTTACAAGGCAGCTGTAGATCTTAGCCACTTTTTAAAAGAAAAGG
GGGGACTGGAAGGGCTAATTCACTCCCAACGAAGACAAGATCTGCTTTTTGCTTGTACTGGGTCTCTCTG
GTTAGACCAGATCTGAGCCTGGGAGCTCTCTGGCTAACTAGGGAACCCACTGCTTAAGCCTCAATAAAGC
TTGCCTTGAGTGCTTCAAGTAGTGTGTGCCCGTCTGTTGTGTGACTCTGGTAACTAGAGATCCCTCAGAC
CCTTTTAGTCAGTGTGGAAAATCTCTAGCAGTACGTATAGTAGTTCATGTCATCTTATTATTCAGTATTT
ATAACTTGCAAAGAAATGAATATCAGAGAGTGAGAGGAACTTGTTTATTGCAGCTTATAATGGTTACAAA
TAAAGCAATAGCATCACAAATTTCACAAATAAAGCATTTTTTTCACTGCATTCTAGTTGTGGTTTGTCCA
AACTCATCAATGTATCTTATCATGTCTGGCTCTAGCTATCCCGCCCCTAACTCCGCCCATCCCGCCCCTA
ACTCCGCCCAGTTCCGCCCATTCTCCGCCCCATGGCTGACTAATTTTTTTTATTTATGCAGAGGCCGAGG
CCGCCTCGGCCTCTGAGCTATTCCAGAAGTAGTGAGGAGGCTTTTTTGGAGGCCTAGGGACGTACCCAAT
TCGCCCTATAGTGAGTCGTATTACGCGCGCTCACTGGCCGTCGTTTTACAACGTCGTGACTGGGAAAACC
CTGGCGTTACCCAACTTAATCGCCTTGCAGCACATCCCCCTTTCGCCAGCTGGCGTAATAGCGAAGAGGC
CCGCACCGATCGCCCTTCCCAACAGTTGCGCAGCCTGAATGGCGAATGGG
[124 nt withheld, positions 7331-7454]
C
[91 nt withheld, positions 7456-7546]
A
[49 nt withheld, positions 7548-7596]
CCTTTGACGTTGGAGTCCACGTTCTTT
[37 nt withheld, positions 7624-7660]
ACCCTATCTCGGTCTATTCTTTTGATTTATAAGGGATTTTGCCGATTTCGGCCTATTGGTTAAAAAATGA
GCTGATTTAACAAAAATTTAACGCGAATTTTAACAAAATATTAACGCTTACAATTTAGGTGGCACTTTTC
GGGGAAATGTGCGCGGAACCCCTATTTGTTTATTTTTCTAAATACATTCAAATATGTATCCGCTCATGAG
ACAATAACCCTGATAAATGCTTCAATAATATTGAAAAAGGAAGAGTATGAGTATTCAACATTTCCGTGTC
GCCCTTATTCCCTTTTTTGCGGCATTTTGCCTTCCTGTTTTTGCTCACCCAGAAACGCTGGTGAAAGTAA
AAGATGCTGAAGATCAGTTGGGTGCACGAGTGGGTTACATCGAACTGGATCTCAACAGCGGTAAGATCCT
TGAGAGTTTTCGCCCCGAAGAACGTTTTCCAATGATGAGCACTTTTAAAGTTCTGCTATGTGGCGCGGTA
TTATCCCGTATTGACGCCGGGCAAGAGCAACTCGGTCGCCGCATACACTATTCTCAGAATGACTTGGTTG
AGTACTCACCAGTCACAGAAAAGCATCTTACGGATGGCATGACAGTAAGAGAATTATGCAGTGCTGCCAT
AACCATGAGTGATAACACTGCGGCCAACTTACTTCTGACAACGATCGGAGGACCGAAGGAGCTAACCGCT
TTTTTGCACAACATGGGGGATCATGTAACTCGCCTTGATCGTTGGGAACCGGAGCTGAATGAAGCCATAC
CAAACGACGAGCGTGACACCACGATGCCTGTAGCAATGGCAACAACGTTGCGCAAACTATTAACTGGCGA
ACTACTTACTCTAGCTTCCCGGCAACAATTAATAGACTGGATGGAGGCGGATAAAGTTGCAGGACCACTT
CTGCGCTCGGCCCTTCCGGCTGGCTGGTTTATTGCTGATAAATCTGGAGCCGGTGAGCGTGGGTCTCGCG
GTATCATTGCAGCACTGGGGCCAGATGGTAAGCCCTCCCGTATCGTAGTTATCTACACGACGGGGAGTCA
GGCAACTATGGATGAACGAAATAGACAGATCGCTGAGATAGGTGCCTCACTGATTAAGCATTGGTAACTG
TCAGACCAAGTTTACTCATATATACTTTAGATTGATTTAAAACTTCATTTTTAATTTAAAAGGATCTAGG
TGAAGATCCTTTTTGATAATCTCATGACCAAAATCCCTTAACGTGAGTTTTCGTTCCACTGAGCGTCAGA
CCCCGTAGAAAAGATCAAAGGATCTTCTTGAGATCCTTTTTTTCTGCGCGTAATCTGCTGCTTGCAAACA
AAAAAACCACCGCTACCAGCGGTGGTTTGTTTGCCGGATCAAGAGCTACCAACTCTTTTTCCGAAGGTAA
CTGGCTTCAGCAGAGCGCAGATACCAAATACTGTTCTTCTAGTGTAGCCGTAGTTAGGCCACCACTTCAA
GAACTCTGTAGCACCGCCTACATACCTCGCTCTGCTAATCCTGTTACCAGTGGCTGCTGCCAGTGGCGAT
AAGTCGTGTCTTACCGGGTTGGACTCAAGACGATAGTTACCGGATAAGGCGCAGCGGTCGGGCTGAACGG
GGGGTTCGTGCACACAGCCCAGCTTGGAGCGAACGACCTACACCGAACTGAGATACCTACAGCGTGAGCT
ATGAGAAAGCGCCACGCTTCCCGAAGGGAGAAAGGCGGACAGGTATCCGGTAAGCGGCAGGGTCGGAACA
GGAGAGCGCACGAGGGAGCTTCCAGGGGGAAACGCCTGGTATCTTTATAGTCCTGTCGGGTTTCGCCACC
TCTGACTTGAGCGTCGATTTTTGTGATGCTCGTCAGGGGGGCGGAGCCTATGGAAAAACGCCAGCAACGC
GGCCTTTTTACGGTTCCTGGCCTTTTGCTGGCCTTTTGCTCACATGTTCTTTCCTGCGTTATCCCCTGAT
TCTGTGGATAACCGTATTACCGCCTTTGAGTGAGCTGATACCGCTCGCCGCAGCCGAACGACCGAGCGCA
GCGAGTCAGTGAGCGAGGAAGCGGAAGAGCGCCCAATACGCAAACCGCCTCTCCCCGCGCGTTGGCCGAT
TCATTAATGCAGCTGGCACGACAGGTTTCCCGACTGGAAAGCGGGCAGTGAGCGCAACGCAATTAATGTG
AGTTAGCTCACTCATTAGGCACCCCAGGCTTTACACTTTATGCTTCCGGCTCGTATGTTGTGTGGAATTG
TGAGCGGATAACAATTTCACACAGGAAACAGCTATGACCATGATTACGCCAAGCGCGCAATTAACCCTCA
CTAAAGGGAACAAAAGCTGGAGCTGCAAGC
Features (pLannotate 1.2.2; 31 found; start..end, strand, type, name):
      5..231     +  promoter       RSV promoter: Rous sarcoma virus enhancer/promoter
    232..412     +  LTR            5' LTR (truncated): truncated 5' long terminal repeat (LTR) from HIV-1
    459..584     +  misc_feature   HIV-1 Ψ: packaging signal of human immunodeficiency virus type 1
    568..931     +  CDS            HIV-1 gag (fragment): gag protein from human immunodeficiency virus 1; gag
   1077..1310    +  misc_feature   RRE: The Rev response element (RRE) of HIV-1 allows for Rev-dependent mRNA export from the nucleus to the cytoplasm.
   1687..1713    +  CDS            Rev (fragment): human immunodeficiency virus 1 (HIV-1) Rev protein; rev; enhances nuclear export of unspliced and incompletely spliced viral mRNAs
   1720..1743    +  promoter       SV40 promoter (fragment): SV40 early promoter
   1744..1815    +  promoter       SV40 promoter (fragment): SV40 enhancer and early promoter
   1839..1974    +  rep_origin     SV40 ori: SV40 origin of replication
   2020..2616    +  CDS            PuroR (fragment): puromycin N-acetyltransferase; pac from Streptomyces; confers resistance to puromycin
   2665..2782    +  misc_feature   cPPT/CTS: central polypurine tract and central termination sequence of HIV-1
   2847..2913    +  CDS            small t antigen (fragment): SV40 (simian virus 40) small t antigen
   2920..4098    +  promoter       EF-1α promoter: strong constitutive promoter for human elongation factor EF-1α
   4115..5746    +  CDS            DCP1A (fragment): DCP1A_HUMAN - Also known as SMIF. Experimental evidence at protein level: Swiss-Prot protein existence level 1. Necessary for the degradation of mRNAs, both in normal mRNA turnover and in nonsense-mediated mRNA decay. Removes the 7-methyl guanine cap structure from mRNA molecules, yielding a 5'-phosphorylated mRNA fragment and 7m-GDP. Contributes to the transactivation of target genes after stimulation by TGFB1. From Homo sapiens (Human).
   5762..5815    +  promoter       U6 promoter (fragment): RNA polymerase III promoter for human U6 snRNA
   5857..6445    +  misc_feature   WPRE: woodchuck hepatitis virus posttranscriptional regulatory element
   6496..6515    +  misc_feature   cPPT/CTS (fragment): central polypurine tract and central termination sequence of HIV-1
   6517..6750    +  LTR            3' LTR (ΔU3): self-inactivating 3' long terminal repeat (LTR) from HIV-1
   6828..6949    +  polyA_signal   SV40 poly(A) signal: SV40 polyadenylation signal
   6989..7124    +  rep_origin     SV40 ori: SV40 origin of replication
   7145..7163    -  promoter       T7 promoter: promoter for bacteriophage T7 RNA polymerase
   7171..7326    +  CDS            lacZα (fragment): LacZα fragment of β-galactosidase; lacZ fragment
   7331..7759    +  rep_origin     f1 ori (sequence partly withheld): f1 bacteriophage origin of replication; arrow indicates direction of (+) strand synthesis
   7812..7916    +  promoter       AmpR promoter: bla
   7917..8777    +  CDS            AmpR: β-lactamase; bla; confers resistance to ampicillin, carbenicillin, and related antibiotics
   8948..9536    +  rep_origin     ori: high-copy-number ColE1/pMB1/pBR322/pUC origin of replication
   9719..9811    +  CDS            lacI (fragment): lac repressor; lacI; The lac repressor binds to the lac operator to inhibit transcription in E. coli. This inhibition can be relieved by adding lactose or isopropyl-β-D-thiogalactopyranoside (IPTG).
   9824..9845    +  protein_bind   CAP binding site: CAP binding activates transcription in the presence of cAMP. E. coli catabolite activator protein
   9860..9890    +  promoter       lac promoter: promoter for the E. coli lac operon
   9898..9914    +  protein_bind   lac operator: The lac repressor binds to the lac operator to inhibit transcription in E. coli. This inhibition can be relieved by adding lactose or isopropyl-β-D-thiogalactopyranoside (IPTG). lac repressor encoded by lacI
   9959..9977    +  promoter       T3 promoter: promoter for bacteriophage T3 RNA polymerase
