[The description below was written by a language model from this plasmid's Addgene catalogue record and pLannotate feature annotations shown in this document.]
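Description:
TFORF2787 is a lentiviral mammalian expression plasmid built on the pLX_TRC317 backbone, carrying a human DCP1A open reading frame as one member of a barcoded transcription factor ORF collection. In bacteria it is maintained by a high-copy ColE1/pUC-type origin and selected with ampicillin through the β-lactamase gene. An f1 origin and remnants of a lac/T7/T3 cloning region are also present in the backbone. The depositor notes that the plasmid can recombine, as is common for LTR-containing vectors, so checking several colonies is advised.

The viral portion has a third-generation, self-inactivating layout. An RSV promoter drives a truncated HIV-1 5' LTR, followed by the Ψ packaging signal with a partial gag sequence, the Rev response element for nuclear export of genomic RNA, a cPPT/CTS element, and a ΔU3 3' LTR with an SV40 polyadenylation signal downstream. Between the LTRs are two expression units. The first is an SV40 early promoter driving puromycin N-acetyltransferase for selection of transduced cells. The second is a human EF-1α promoter driving the DCP1A ORF, with a WPRE downstream to enhance transcript expression. DCP1A is annotated as an mRNA decapping factor that also contributes to TGF-β-stimulated transactivation. The ORF corresponds to a specific synthesized transcript isoform.

According to the record, each construct in the collection carries a unique 24-bp barcode, which is not annotated in the feature table. The barcode allows the overexpressed factor to be identified in pooled screens, such as those for directed differentiation.
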