Addgene plasmid #144237: TFORF2787
Purpose: Lentiviral vector for overexpressing transcription factor ORFs with unique 24-bp barcodes. Barcodes facilitate identification of transcription factors in pooled screens.
Depositing lab: Feng Zhang. Depositing organization: Broad Institute. Publication: A transcription factor atlas of directed differentiation. Joung J, Ma S, Tay T, Geiger-Schuller KR, Kirchgatterer PC, Verdine VK, Guo B, Arias-Garcia MA, Allen WE, Singh A, Kuksenko O, Abudayyeh OO, Gootenberg JS, Fu Z, Macrae RK, Buenrostro JD, Regev A, Zhang F. Cell. 2023 Jan 5;186(1):209-229.e26. doi: 10.1016/j.cell.2022.11.026. PubMed 36608654.
Backbone
  Vector backbone: pLX_TRC317
  Backbone manufacturer: Broad Institute Genetic Perturbation Platform
  Backbone size w/o insert (bp): 8264
  Vector type: Mammalian Expression, Lentiviral
  Selectable markers: Puromycin
Growth in bacteria
  Bacterial resistance: Ampicillin, 100 μg/mL
  Growth temperature: 37°C
  Growth strain: NEB Stable
  Copy number: High Copy
Gene/Insert
  Gene/Insert name: DCP1A
  Species: H. sapiens (human)
  Insert size (bp): 1736
  Entrez Gene: DCP1A (a.k.a. HSA275986, Nbla00360, SMAD4IP1, SMIF)
  Promoter: EF1a
  Cloning method: Unknown
  Sequencing primers: 5′ GGGTGGAGACTGAAGTTAGGCCAG; 3′ CACATAGCGTAAAAGGAGCAACATAG
Terms and licenses: Academic/Nonprofit Terms; Industry Terms: Not Available to Industry
Depositor comments: NM_001290204,ENST00000294241 . The transcription factor ORF portion of this plasmid was synthesized by Genewiz. Please test multiple small colonies in case of plasmid recombination. To make this collection available in a timely manner, a portion of this collection was not fully sequenced by Addgene. If an Addgene verified full plasmid sequence is not available, please contact us prior to placing an order to request the full sequence.
How to cite: TFORF2787 was a gift from Feng Zhang (Addgene plasmid # 144237 ; http://n2t.net/addgene:144237 ; RRID:Addgene_144237)
