>Addgene plasmid #144237 | TFORF2787 | depositor partial sequence | sequence record 284826 | Insert
ACCGCCACCATGGAGGCGCTGAGTCGAGCTGGGCAGGAGATGAGCCTAGCGGCCCTGAAGCAACACGACC
CCTATATCACCAGCATCGCAGACCTCACGGGCCAGGTCGCTCTGTACACCTTCTGCCCCAAGGCCAACCA
GTGGGAGAAGACTGATATAGAAGGGACCTTATTCGTATATCGAAGGTCAGCTTCCCCTTACCATGGTTTT
ACCATTGTGAATCGACTAAATATGCACAATCTAGTTGAACCAGTGAATAAAGATTTGGAATTTCAGCTCC
ATGAACCATTTCTTCTGTATAGAAATGCAAGCTTGTCGATATATAGTATCTGGTTTTATGACAAGAATGA
CTGTCACCGCATAGCAAAACTCATGGCTGATGTGGTAGAAGAGGAGACACGGCGATCCCAGCAAGCTGCT
CGGGACAAACAGAGTCCCAGCCAGGCCAATGGCTGCAGCGACCACAGGCCCATCGACATCCTGGAGATGC
TGAGCAGAGCCAAGGATGAGTATGAGAGGTCTGCTCCATCTGGACACAAGCATCTGACGGTAGAAGAGTT
ATTTGGAACCTCTTTGCCAAAGGAACAACCAGCAGTTGTGGGTCTGGATTCAGAAGAAATGGAGAGGTTG
CCAGGAGATGCCTCCCAGAAAGAGCCCAATTCATTCCTACCATTTCCCTTTGAGCAGTTAGGAGGAGCCC
CTCAATCAGAAACCCTGGGTGTCCCTTCTGCTGCCCACCATTCAGTCCAGCCTGAAATCACCACCCCGGT
GCTAATCACTCCAGCCTCCATCACACAGTCCAATGAAAAGCATGCTCCAACCTACACAATCCCGTTGAGC
CCTGTTCTCAGTCCCACTCTGCCAGCTGAAGCTCCTACTGCACAGGTTCCCCCCAGCTTACCTCGAAACA
GCACCATGATGCAGGCAGTGAAGACCACGCCTAGACAGAGGTCTCCACTCCTGAACCAGCCAGTCCCTGA
GCTAAGCCATGCCAGTCTGATTGCCAACCAGAGCCCCTTCAGGGCCCCATTGAACGTGACGAACACAGCT
GGCACATCCCTCCCAAGCGTTGATCTTCTCCAGAAACTCAGGTTGACCCCACAGCATGACCAAATACAGA
CACAACCACTTGGGAAAGGTGCAATGGTAGCCAGCTTTTCTCCGGCAGCTGGTCAGCTAGCCACACCTGA
GAGCTTCATAGAGCCTCCCTCTAAGACAGCAGCAGCAAGAGTGGCGGCCTCAGCCTCCCTGAGCAACATG
GTGCTTGCTCCCCTTCAGTCTATGCAGCAGAACCAGGATCCTGAAGTATTTGTGCAGCCTAAGGTGTTAT
CCAGTGCCATCCCGGTTGCAGGCGCCCCACTGGTTACTGCAACGACCACTGCAGTGTCTTCAGTCCTGCT
GGCCCCAAGTGTTTTCCAGCAGACAGTTACAAGATCTTCGGACCTTGAGAGGAAAGCCAGCTCCCCTTCT
CCTCTAACTATTGGAACGCCAGAAAGTCAGAGAAAGCCTTCCATTATTCTCAGCAAGTCTCAGCTCCAGG
ATACATTAATACATCTAATAAAGAATGATTCCAGCTTCCTCAGTACACTTCATGAAGTCTACTTGCAGGT
TCTGACCAAGAACAAAGACAACCACAACCTATAGTAATGAACTAGTCCGTAACTTGAAAGTATTTCGATT
TCTTGGCTTTATATATCTTGTGGAAAGGACGACGTTGACTCCCAAACGCACGGGTG
