>Addgene plasmid #144237 | TFORF2787 | depositor partial sequence | sequence record 284827 | Barcode
CGTTGACTCCCAAACGCACGGGTG
